>Addgene plasmid #182254 | pmiRGLO Dual-Luciferase-PDAP1-3'UTR-Mut2x | addgene full sequence | sequence record 359484 | Addgene NGS Result
CATGGTGGCTTTACCAACAGTACCGGATTGCCAAGCTTGGGCTGCAGGTCGAAAGGCCCGGAGATGAGGA
AGAGGAGAACAGCGCGGCAGACGTGCGCTTTTGAAGCGTGCAGAATGCCGGGCCTCCGGAGGACCTTCGG
GCGCCCGCCCCGCCCCTGAGCCCGCCCCTGAGCCCGCCCCCGGACCCACCCCTTCCCAGCCTCTGAGCCC
AGAAAGCGAAGGAGCAAAGCTGCTATTGGCCGCTGCCCCAAAGGCCTACCCGCTTCCATTGCTCAGCGGT
GCTGTCCATCTGCACGAGACTAGTGAGACGTGCTACTTCCATTTGTCACGTCCTGCACGACGCGAGCTGC
GGGGCGGGGGGGAACTTCCTGACTAGGGGAGGAGTAGAAGGTGGCGCGAAGGGGCCACCAAAGAACGGAG
CCGGTTGGCGCCTACCGGTGGATGTGGAATGTGTGCGAGGCCAGAGGCCACTTGTGTAGCGCCAAGTGCC
CAGCGGGGCTGCTAAAGCGCATGCTCCAGACTGCCTTGGGAAAAGCGCCTCCCCTACCCGGTAGATCTCG
ATCCTCTACGCCGGACGCATCGTGGCCGGAGTACTGCGGTTTATCTCGATGGCTACGAGGGCAGACAGTA
AGTGGATTTACCATAATCCCTTAATTGTACGCACCGCTAAAACGCGTTCAGCGCGATCACGGCAGCAGAC
AGGTAAAAATGGCAACAAACCACCCGAAAAACTGCCGCAATCGCGCCTGATAAATTTTAACCGTATGAAT
ACCTATGCAACCAGAGGGTACAGGCCACATTACCCCCACTTAATCCACTGAAGCTGCCATTTTTCATGGT
TTCACCATCCCAGCGAAGGGCCATCCAGCGTGCGTTCCTGTATTTCCGGACTATAAAAGGATCTAGGTGA
AGATCCTTTTTGATAATCTCATGACCAAAATCCCTTAACGTGAGTTTTCGTTCCACTGAGCGTCAGACCC
CGTAGAAAAGATCAAAGGATCTTCTTGAAATCCTTTTTTTCTGCGCGTAATCTGCTGCTTGCAAACAAAA
AAACCACCGCTACCAGCGGTGGTTTGTTTGCCGGATCAAGAGCTACCAACTCTTTTTCCGAAGGTAACTG
GCTTCAGCAGAGCGCAGATACCAAATACTGTCCTTCTAGTGTAGCCGTAGTTAGGCCACCACTTCAAGAA
CTCTGTAGCACCGCCTACATACCTCGCTCTGCTAATCCTGTTACCAGTGGCTGCTGCCAGTGGCGATAAG
TCGTGTCTTACCGGGTTGGACTCAAGACGATAGTTACCGGATAAGGCGCAGCGGTCGGGCTGAACGGGGG
GTTCGTGCACACAGCCCAGCTTGGAGCGAACGACCTACACCGAACTGAGATACCTACAGCGTGAGCTATG
AGAAAGCGCCACGCTTCCCGAAGGGAGAAAGGCGGACAGGTATCCGGTAAGCGGCAGGGTCGGAACAGGA
GAGCGCACGAGGGAGCTTCCAGGGGGAAACGCCTGGTATCTTTATAGTCCTGTCGGGTTTCGCCACCTCT
GACTTGAGCGTCGATTTTTGTGATGCTCGTCAGGGGGGCGGAGCCTATGGAAAAACGCCAGCAACGCGGC
CTTTTTACGGTTCCTGGCCTTTTGCTGGCCTTTTGCTCACATGTTCTTTCCTGCGTTATCCCCTGATTCT
GTGGATAACCGTATTACCGCCTTTGAGTGAGCTGATACCGGTTGGGCGTCGCTTGGTCGGTCATTTCGAA
TTACCAATGCTTAATCAGTGAGGCACCTATCTCAGCGATCTGTCTATTTCGTTCATCCATAGTTGCCTGA
CTCCCCGTCGTGTAGATAACTACGATACGGGAGGGCTTACCATCTGGCCCCAGTGCTGCAATGATACCGC
GAGACCCACGCTCACCGGCTCCAGATTTATCAGCAATAAACCAGCCAGCCGGAAGGGCCGAGCGCAGAAG
TGGTCCTGCAACTTTATCCGCCTCCATCCAGTCTATTAATTGTTGCCGGGAAGCTAGAGTAAGTAGTTCG
CCAGTTAATAGTTTGCGCAACGTTGTTGCCATTGCTACAGGCATCGTGGTGTCACGCTCGTCGTTTGGTA
TGGCTTCATTCAGCTCCGGTTCCCAACGATCAAGGCGAGTTACATGATCCCCCATGTTGTGCAAAAAAGC
GGTTAGCTCCTTCGGTCCTCCGATAGTTGTCAGAAGTAAGTTGGCCGCAGTGTTATCACTCATGGTTATG
GCAGCACTGCATAATTCTCTTACTGTCATGCCATCCGTAAGATGCTTTTCTGTGACTGGTGAGTACTCAA
CCAAGTCATTCTGAGAATAGTGTATGCGGCGACCGAGTTGCTCTTGCCCGGCGTCAATACGGGATAATAC
CGCGCCACATAGCAGAACTTTGAAAGTGCTCATCATTGGAAAACGTTCTTCGGGGCGAAAACTCTCAAGG
ATCTTACCGCTGTTGAGATCCAGTTCGATGTAACCCACTCGTGCACCCAACTGATCTTCAGCATCTTTTA
CTTTCACCAGCGTTTCTGGGTGAGCAAAAACAGGAAGGCAAAATGCCGCAAAAAAGGGAATAAGGGCGAC
ACGGAAATGTTGAATACTCATACTCTTCCTTTTTCAATATTATTGAAGCATTTATCAGGGTTATTGTCTC
ATGAGCGGATACATATTTGAATGTATTTAGAAAAATAAACAAATAGGGGTTCCGCGCACATTTCCCCGAA
AAGTGCCACCTGACGTCTAAGAAACCATTACGTAGAAAGCCAGTCCGCAGAAACGGTGCTGACCCCGGAT
GAATGTCAGCTACTGGGCTATCTGGACAAGGGAAAACGCAAGCGCAAAGAGGATCCTTATCGCTATCGAT
TCACACAAAAAACCAACACACAGATGTAATGAAAATAAAGATATTTTATTGCGGCCATCGTGATGGCAGG
TTGGGCGTCGCTTGGTCGGTCATTTCGAACCCCAGAGTCCCGCTCAGAAGAACTCGTCAAGAAGGCGATA
GAAGGCGATGCGCTGCGAATCGGGAGCGGCGATACCGTAAAGCACGAGGAAGCGGTCAGCCCATTCGCCG
CCAAGCTCTTCAGCAATATCACGGGTAGCCAACGCTATGTCCTGATAGCGGTCCGCCACACCCAGCCGGC
CACAGTCGATGAATCCAGAAAAGCGGCCATTTTCCACCATGATATTCGGCAAGCAGGCATCGCCATGGGT
CACGACGAGATCCTCGCCGTCGGGCATGCGCGCCTTGAGCCTGGCGAACAGTTCGGCTGGCGCGAGCCCC
TGATGCTCTTCGTCCAGATCATCCTGATCGACAAGACCGGCTTCCATCCGAGTACGTGCTCGCTCGATGC
GATGTTTCGCTTGGTGGTCGAATGGGCAGGTAGCCGGATCAAGCGTATGCAGCCGCCGCATTGCATCAGC
CATGATGGATACTTTCTCGGCAGGAGCAAGGTGAGATGACAGGAGATCCTGCCCCGGCACTTCGCCCAAT
AGCAGCCAGTCCCTTCCCGCTTCAGTGACAACGTCGAGCACAGCTGCGCAAGGAACGCCCGTCGTGGCCA
GCCACGATAGCCGCGCTGCCTCGTCCTGCAGTTCATTCAGGGCACCGGACAGGTCGGTCTTGACAAAAAG
AACCGGGCGCCCCTGCGCTGACAGCCGGAACACGGCGGCATCAGAGCAGCCGATTGTCTGTTGTGCCCAG
TCATAGCCGAATAGCCTCTCCACCCAAGCGGCCGGAGAACCTGCGTGCAATCCATCTTGTTCAATCCCTC
CGGAGCCTCCGCCACCTGATCCGCCACCTCCGCTCCCACCACCGGTCTGCTCGTTCTTCAGCACGCGCTC
CACGAAGCTCTTGATGTACTTACCCATTTCATCTGGAGCGTCCTCCTGGCTGAAGTGGAGGCCCTTCACC
TTCACGAACTCGGTGTTAGGGAACTTCTTAGCTCCCTCGACAATAGCGTTGGAAAAGAACCCAGGGTCGG
ACTCGATGAACATCTTAGGCAGATCGTCGCTGGCCCGAAGGTAGGCGTTGTAGTTGCGGACAATCTGGAC
GACGTCGGGCTTGCCTCCCTTAACGAGAGGGATCTCGCGAGGCCAGGAGAGGGTAGGCCGTCTAACCTCG
CCCTTCTCCTTGAATGGCTCCAGGTAGGCAGCGAACTCCTCAGGCTCCAGTTTCCGCATGATCTTGCTTG
GGAGCATGGTCTCGACGAAGAAGTTATTCTCAAGCACCATTTTCTCGCCCTCTTCGCTCTTGATCAGGGC
GATATCCTCCTCGATGTCAGGCCACTCGTCCCAGGACTCGATCACGTCCACGACACTCTCAGCATGGACG
ATGGCCTTGATCTTGTCTTGGTGCTCGTAGGAGTAGTGAAAGGCCAGACAAGCCCCCCAGTCGTGGCCCA
CAAAGATGATTTTCTTTGGAAGGTTCAGCAGCTCGAACCAAGCGGTGAGGTACTTGTAGTGATCCAGGAG
GCGATATGAGCCATTCCCGCTCTTGCCGGACTTACCCATTCCGATCAGATCAGGGATGATGCATCTAGCC
ACGGGCTCGATGTGAGGCACGACGTGCCTCCACAGGTAGCTGGAGGCAGCGTTACCATGCAGAAAAATCA
CGGCGTTCTCGGCGTGCTTCTCGGAATCATAGTAGTTGATGAAGGAGTCCAGCACGTTCATTTGCTTGCA
GCGAGCCCACCACTGAGGCCCAGTGATCATGCGTTTGCGTTGCTCGGGGTCGTACACCTTGGAAGCCATG
GTGGCTCCAGCCTTTGGTTCGAGACTGTTGTGTCAGAAGAATCAAGCTTTTTGCAAAAGCCTAGGCCTCC
AAAAAAGCCTCCTCACTACTTCTGGAATAGCTCAGAGGCCGAGGCGGCCTCGGCCTCTGCATAAATAAAA
AAAATTAGTCAGCCATGGGGCGGAGAATGGGCGGAACTGGGCGGAGTTAGGGGCGGGATGGGCGGAGTTA
GGGGCGGGACTATGGTTGCTGACTAATTGAGATGCATGCTTTGCATACTTCTGCCTGCTGGGGAGCCTGG
GGACTTTCCACACCTGGTTGCTGACTAATTGAGATGCATGCTTTGCATACTTCTGCCTGCTGGGGAGCCT
GGGGACTTTCCACACCCTAACTGACACACATTCCACAGCTGGTTCTTTCCGCCTCAGAAGGTACCTAACC
AAGTTCCTCTTTCAGAGGTTATTTCAGGCCATGGTGCTGCGCAGATCCGCGTATGCGGTGTGAAATACCG
CACAGATGCGTAAGGAGAAAATACCGCATCAGGAAATTGTAAGCGTTAATATTTTGTTAAAATTCGATTT
TACCACATTTGTAGAGGTTTTACTTGCTTAAAAAAACCTCCCACATCTCCCCCTGAACCTGAAACATAAA
ATGAATGCAATTGTTGTTGTTAACTTGTTTATTGCAGCTTATAATGGTTACAAATAAAGCAATAGCATCA
CAAATTTCACAAATAAAGCATTTTTTTCACTGCATTCTAGTTGTGGTTTGTCCAAACTCATCAATGTATC
TTATCATGTCTGCTCGAAGCGGCCGCCCCAAGGGGTTATGCTAGTTATTGCTCAGCGGTGGCAGCAGCCA
ACTCAGCTTCCTTTCGGGCTTTGTTAGCAGCCGGATCAGCTTGCATGCCTGCAGGTCGACTCTAGAATGC
TTGCCTATGTGGAAGGAGAGGTTTTTTGTTATTTCCTTGGGGTCTTGCTAAGTTTTCCAGGCTGCACTAG
AACTCGTGGGAGCAATCCTTCTGCCTCAGCCTCCCAAGTAGCTGGGACTCCAGGGAGAGATTGGTGTTTG
CACGGCCATAGGTAGATAGCTTATTTTTACTGCTTGCCAACAAAATTGATCCTGAAGCCCAACGGCCTTA
TGCCAAATGGTTCCCTCCCCACTGCTGTCCATCCTGGGCTGCCACTCCCAAAACTGCCAGTACCAGGTGT
CACTGATTGACTAGTCAAATTCCTGGACAAAGGGGCTACACACTCCAGGCTGGTTGTGGAACTTTTGTTT
TGAGATGGAGTTTTGCTCGTCACCCAGGCTGGAGTGCAGTTGTGCGTTCTCAGCTCACTGCCACCTCTGC
CTTCCTGGGATCAAGCGATTCTCCTGCCTCAGCCGATATCGTAGCTGGGATTACAGGCATACACCACCAA
GCCTGGTTAATTTTTGTATTTTTAGTAGAGACGGAGTTTCTCCATGTTGGCCAGGCTGGTCTTGAACTCC
TGACCTCAGATGATCCACCCACCTCACCGAATTCAGTGCTGCTAGCGAGCTCGTTTAAACAACTAGAATT
ACACGGCGATCTTGCCGCCCTTCTTGGCCTTAATGAGAATCTCGCGGATCTTGCGGGCGTCCAACTTGCC
GGTCAGTCCTTTAGGCACCTCGTCCACGAACACAACACCACCGCGCAGCTTCTTGGCGGTTGTAACCTGG
CTGGCCACATAGTCCACGATCTCCTTCTCGGTCATGGTTTTACCGTGTTCCAGCACGACGACTGCGGCGG
GCAGCTCGCCGGCATCGTCGTCGGGCAGGCCGGCGACCCCGGCGTCGAAGATGTTGGGGTGTTGCAGCAG
GATGCTCTCCAGTTCGGCTGGGGCTACCTGGTAGCCCTTGTATTTGATCAGGCTCTTCAGCCGGTCCACG
ATGAAGAAGTGCTCGTCCTCGTCCCAGTAGGCGATGTCGCCGCTGTGCAGCCAGCCGTCCTTGTCGATGA
GAGCGTTTGTAGCCTCGGGGTTGTTAACGTAGCCGCTCATGATCATGGGGCCACGGACGCACAGCTCGCC
GCGCTGGTTCACACCCAGTGTCTTACCGGTGTCCAAGTCCACCACCTTAGCCTCGAAGAAGGGCACCACC
TTGCCTACTGCGCCAGGCTTGTCGTCCCCTTCGGGGGTGATCAGAATGGCGCTGGTTGTTTCTGTCAGGC
CGTAGCCCTGGCGGATGCCTGGTAGGTGGAAGCGTTTGGCCACGGCCTCACCTACCTCCTTGCTGAGCGG
CGCCCCGCCGCTGGCGATCTCGTGCAAGTTGCTTAGGTCGTACTTGTCGATGAGAGTGCTCTTAGCGAAG
AAGCTAAATAGTGTGGGCACCAGCAGGGCAGATTGAATCTTATAGTCTTGCAAGCTGCGCAAGAATAGCT
CCTCCTCGAAGCGGTACATGAGCACGACCCGAAAGCCGCAGATCAAGTAGCCCAGCGTGGTGAACATGCC
GAAGCCGTGGTGAAATGGCACCACGCTGAGGATAGCGGTGTCGGGGATGATCTGGTTGCCGAAGATGGGG
TCGCGGGCATGACTGAATCGGACACAAGCGGTGCGGTGCGGTAGGGCTACGCCCTTGGGCAATCCGGTAC
TGCCACTACTGTTCATGATCAGGGCGATGGTTTTGTCCCGGTCGAAGCTCTCGGGCACGAAGTCGTACTC
GTTGAAGCCGGGTGGCAAATGGGAAGTCACGAAGGTGTACATGCTTTGGAAGCCCTGGTAGTCGGTCTTG
CTATCCATGATGATGATCTTTTGTATGATCGGTAGCTTCTTTTGCACGTTGAGGATCTTTTGCAGCCCTT
TCTTGCTCACGAATACGACGGTGGGCTGGCTGATGCCCATGCTGTTCAGCAGCTCGCGCTCGTTGTAGAT
GTCGTTAGCTGGGGCCACAGCCACACCGATGAACAGGGCACCCAACACGGGCATGAAGAACTGCAAGCTA
TTCTCGCTGCACACCACGATCCGATGGTTTGTATTCAGCCCATAGCGCTTCATAGCTTCTGCCAGCCGAA
CGCTCATCTCGAAGTACTCGGCGTAGGTAATGTCCACCTCGATATGTGCGTCGGTAAAGGCGATGGTGCC
GGGCACCAGGGCGTAGCGCTTCATGGCTTTGTGCAGCTGCTCGCCGGCGGTCCCGTCTTCGAGTGGGTAG
AATGGCGCTGGGCCCTTCTTAATGTTTTTGGCATCTTC
Features (pLannotate 1.2.2; 19 found; start..end, strand, type, name):
     50..549     -  promoter       PGK promoter: mouse phosphoglycerate kinase 1 promoter
    606..889     -  misc_feature   cer region: ColE1-derived recombination site that helps to maintain plasmids as monomers
   1005..1593    +  rep_origin     ori: high-copy-number ColE1/pMB1/pBR322/pUC origin of replication
   1751..2611    -  CDS            AmpR: β-lactamase; bla; confers resistance to ampicillin, carbenicillin, and related antibiotics
   2612..2716    -  promoter       AmpR promoter: bla
   2759..2851    +  CDS            tnpA (fragment): TN5P_ECOLX - Also known as tnp. Experimental evidence at protein level: Swiss-Prot protein existence level 1. Mediates transposition of transposon Tn5 by a 'cut and paste' mechanism. First, the monomeric transposase binds the 19 bp inverted DNA repeats flanking the transposon. Then, dimerization of the DNA- bound transposase creates a synaptic DNA complex. After nicking of the first DNA strand, excision of the transposon proceeds through a series of intermediates. The transposase then mediates the insertion of the transposon at a new site by strand transfer. The activity of the wild- type tran
   2872..2920    -  polyA_signal   poly(A) signal: synthetic polyadenylation signal
   2984..3776    -  CDS            NeoR/KanR (fragment): aminoglycoside phosphotransferase from Tn5; aph(3')-II (or nptII); confers resistance to neomycin, kanamycin, and G418 (Geneticin®)
   3827..4759    -  CDS            hRluc: Renilla luciferase human codon-optimized
   4810..5167    -  promoter       SV40 promoter: SV40 enhancer and early promoter
   5232..5283    +  misc_feature   bom (fragment): basis of mobility region from pBR322
   5284..5316    -  rep_origin     M13 ori (fragment): M13 bacteriophage origin of replication; arrow indicates direction of (+) strand synthesis
   5321..5389    +  CDS            large T antigen (fragment): large T antigen from SV40 (simian virus 40)
   5412..5533    +  polyA_signal   SV40 poly(A) signal: SV40 polyadenylation signal
   5555..5574    -  terminator     T7 terminator (fragment): transcription terminator for bacteriophage T7 RNA polymerase
   5582..5631    -  CDS            SET1 (fragment): solubility-enhancement tag derived from T7 phage gene 10B
   5638..5666    -  misc_feature   MCS (fragment): pUC18/19 multiple cloning site
   6047..6271    +  CDS            EEF1AKMT2 (fragment): EFMT2_HUMAN - Also known as C10orf138, METTL10 From Homo sapiens (Human).
   6299..3       -  CDS            luciferase (across the origin): firefly luciferase synthetic luc2 version of the luciferase gene
