[The description below was written by a language model from this plasmid's Addgene catalogue record and pLannotate feature annotations shown in this document.]
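Description:
pmiRGLO Dual-Luciferase-PDAP1-3'UTR-Mut2x is a mammalian dual-luciferase reporter plasmid built on the Promega pmirGLO backbone and designed to test microRNA-mediated regulation of a 3' untranslated region. It is propagated in E. coli as a high-copy plasmid through a ColE1/pUC-type origin with ampicillin selection (AmpR under its own bla promoter). A ColE1-derived cer site is also annotated, which helps keep the plasmid monomeric.

The primary reporter is the synthetic firefly luciferase gene luc2, driven by a PGK promoter that the annotation identifies as mouse phosphoglycerate kinase 1. A 604 bp fragment of the human PDAP1 3' UTR was inserted between the NheI and XbaI sites downstream of luc2, with an SV40 poly(A) signal annotated beyond the cloning region, so the firefly transcript carries the PDAP1 sequence as its 3' UTR. In this version, two binding sites for miR-150 have been mutated. The insert itself is not labelled in the feature table. Several short fragment annotations in the insert and cloning-site region (EEF1AKMT2, SET1, T7 terminator, MCS) are probably partial sequence matches rather than functional parts. A second cassette uses the SV40 enhancer/early promoter to drive human codon-optimised Renilla luciferase, followed by a neomycin/G418 resistance coding sequence and a synthetic poly(A) signal. Renilla activity provides an internal normalisation control from the same plasmid.

In use, the firefly-to-Renilla ratio reports repression acting through the cloned UTR. This double-mutant construct presumably serves as the specificity control, since loss of repression relative to a wild-type UTR would show that miR-150 targets PDAP1 directly through these sites. The associated study concerned a miR-150/PDAP1 axis in human T cell proliferation.
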