Addgene plasmid #182254: pmiRGLO Dual-Luciferase-PDAP1-3'UTR-Mut2x
Purpose: Human PDAP1 3` UTR region mutated in 2x binding site for miR-150 cloned downstream of luciferase reporter gene
Depositing lab: Silvia Monticelli. Depositing organization: Institute for Research in Biomedicine, Switzerland. Publication: RFX transcription factors control a miR-150/PDAP1 axis that restrains the proliferation of human T cells. Chirichella M, Bianchi N, Dzafo E, Foli E, Gualdrini F, Kenyon A, Natoli G, Monticelli S. PLoS Biol. 2022 Feb 10;20(2):e3001538. doi: 10.1371/journal.pbio.3001538. PubMed 35143476.
Backbone
  Vector backbone: pmirGLO Dual-Luciferase
  Backbone manufacturer: Promega
  Backbone size w/o insert (bp): 7344
  Total vector size (bp): 7948
  Vector type: Mammalian Expression, Luciferase
Growth in bacteria
  Bacterial resistance: Ampicillin, 100 μg/mL
  Growth temperature: 37°C
  Growth strain: DH5alpha
  Copy number: High Copy
Gene/Insert
  Gene/Insert name: 3' UTR region of PDAP1 gene mutated in 2 binding sites for mir-150
  Species: H. sapiens (human)
  Insert size (bp): 604
  Cloning method: Restriction Enzyme; 5′ cloning site NheI (unknown if destroyed); 3′ cloning site XbaI (unknown if destroyed)
  Sequencing primers: 5′ AGA AGC TGC GCG GTG GTG TTG TG
Terms and licenses: Academic/Nonprofit Terms; Industry Terms: Not Available to Industry
How to cite: pmiRGLO Dual-Luciferase-PDAP1-3'UTR-Mut2x was a gift from Silvia Monticelli (Addgene plasmid # 182254 ; http://n2t.net/addgene:182254 ; RRID:Addgene_182254)
